>Addgene plasmid #223860 | pD(P+T)_CMV | addgene full sequence | sequence record 445951 | Addgene NGS Result
GAGACCCACTGCTTGAGCCTAGAAGATCCGGCTGCTAACAAAGCCCGAAAGGAAGCTGAGTTGGCTGCTG
TCACCGCTGAGCAATAACTATCATAACCCCTAGGTGCCATTTCATTACCTCTTTCTCCGCACCCGACATA
GATCTGGGCCAACTTTTGGCGAAAATGAGACGTTGATCGGCACGTAAGAGGGTCCAACTTTCACCATAAT
GAAATAAGATCACTACCGGGCGTATTTTTTGAGTTATCGAGATTTTCAGGAGCTAAGGAAGCTAAAATGG
AGAAAAAAATCACTGGATATACCACCGTTGATATATCCCAATGGCATCGTAAAGAACATTTTGAGGCATT
TCAGTCAGTTGCTCAATGTACCTATAACCAGACCGTTCAGCTGGATATTACGGCCTTTTTAAAGACCGTA
AAGAAAAATAAGCACAAGTTTTATCCGGCCTTTATTCACATTCTTGCCCGCCTGATGAATGCTCATCCGG
AATTCCGTATGGCAATGAAAGACGGTGAGCTGGTGATATGGGATAGTGTTCACCCTTGTTACACCGTTTT
CCATGAGCAAACTGAAACGTTTTCATCGCTCTGGAGTGAATACCACGACGATTTCCGGCAGTTTCTACAC
ATATATTCGCAAGATGTGGCGTGTTACGGTGAAAACCTGGCCTATTTCCCTAAAGGGTTTATTGAGAATA
TGTTTTTCGTCTCAGCCAATCCCTGGGTGAGTTTCACCAGTTTTGATTTAAACGTGGCCAATATGGACAA
CTTCTTCGCCCCCGTTTTCACCATGGGCAAATATTATACGCAAGGCGACAAGGTGCTGATGCCGCTGGCG
ATTCAGGTTCATCATGCCGTTTGTGATGGCTTCCATGTCGGCAGAATGCTTAATGAATTACAACAGTACT
GCGATGAGTGGCAGGGTGGGGCGTAATTTTTTTAAGGCAGTTATTGGTGCCCTTAAACGCCTGGTTGCTA
CGCCTGAATAAGTGATAATAAGCGGATGAATGGCAGAAATTCGAAAGCAAATTCGACCCGGTCGTCGGTT
CAGGGCAGGGTCGTTAAATAGCCGCTTATGTCTATTGCTGGTTTACCGGTTTATTGACTACCGGAAGCAG
TGTGACCGTGTGCTTCTCAAATGCCTGAGGCCAGTTTGCTCAGGCTCTCCCCGTGGAGGTAATAATTGAC
GATATGATCATTTATTCTGCCTCCCAGCTGACATTCATCCGGGGTCAGCACCGTTTCTGCGGACTGGCTT
TCTACGTGTTCCGCTTCCTTTAGCAGCCCTTGCGCCCTGAGTGCTTGCGGCAGCGTGAAGCTAATTCCCA
TGTCAGCCGTTAAGTGTTCCTGTGTCACTCAAAATTGCTTTGAGAGGCTCTAAGGGCTTCTCAGTGCGTT
ACATCCCTGGCTTGTTGTCCACAACCGTTAAACCTTAAAAGCTTTAAAAGCCTTATATATTCTTTTTTTT
CTTATAAAACTTAAAACCTTAGAGGCTATTTAAGTTGCTGATTTATATTAATTTTATTGTTCAAACATGA
GAGCTTAGTACGTGAAACATGAGAGCTTAGTACGTTAGCCATGAGAGCTTAGTACGTTAGCCATGAGGGT
TTAGTTCGTTAAACATGAGAGCTTAGTACGTTAAACATGAGAGCTTAGTACGTGAAACATGAGAGCTTAG
TACGTACTATCAACAGGTTGAACTGCTGATCAACAGATCCTCTACGCGGCCGCGGTACCATAACTTCGTA
TAGCATACATTATACGAAGTTATCTGCCAGGCACATGGGTTTTACTAGTATCGATTCGCGACCTACTCCG
GAATATTAGGTCTCAGCGACTACTCCGGAATATTAATAGATCATGGACTGAGAGTGCACCATATGCGGTG
TGAAATACCGCACAGATGCGTAAGGAGAAAATACCGCATCAGATTGGCTATTGGCCATTGCATACGTTGT
ATCCATATCATAATATGTACATTTATATTGGCTCATGTCCAACATTACCGCCATGTTGACATTGATTATT
GACTAGTTATTAATAGTAATCAATTACGGGGTCATTAGTTCATAGCCCATATATGGAGTTCCGCGTTACA
TAACTTACGGTAAATGGCCCGCCTGGCTGACCGCCCAACGACCCCCGCCCATTGACGTCAATAATGACGT
ATGTTCCCATAGTAACGCCAATAGGGACTTTCCATTGACGTCAATGGGTGGAGTATTTACGGTAAACTGC
CCACTTGGCAGTACATCAAGTGTATCATATGCCAAGTACGCCCCCTATTGACGTCAATGACGGTAAATGG
CCCGCCTGGCATTATGCCCAGTACATGACCTTATGGGACTTTCCTACTTGGCAGTACATCTACGTATTAG
TCATCGCTATTACCATGGTGATGCGGTTTTGGCAGTACATCAATGGGCGTGGATAGCGGTTTGACTCACG
GGGATTTCCAAGTCTCCACCCCATTGACGTCAATGGGAGTTTGTTTTGGCACCGAAATCAACGGGACTTT
CCAAAATGTCGTAACAACTCCGCCCCATTGACGCAAATGGGCGGTAGGCGTGTACGGTGGGAGGTCTATA
TAAGCAGAGCTCGTTTAGTGAACCGTCAGATCGCCTGGAGACGCCATCCACGCTGTTTTGACCTCCATAG
AAGACACCGGGACCGATCCAGCCTCCATCGGCTCGCATCTCTCCTTCACGCGCCCGCCGCCCTACCTGAG
GCCGCCATCCACGCCGGTTGAGTCGCGTTCTGCCGCCTCCCGCCTGTGGTGCCTCCTGAACTGCGTCCGC
CGTCTAGGTAAGTTTAAAGCTCAGGTCCAGACCGGGCCTTTGTCCGGCGCTCCCTTGGAGCCTACCTAGA
CTCAGCCGGCTCTCCACGCTTTGCCTGACCCTGCTTGCTCAACTCTAGTTAACGGTGGAGGGCAGTGTAG
TCTGAGCAGTACTCGTTGCTGCCGCGCGCGCCACCAGACATAATAGCTGACAGACTAACAGACTGTTCCT
TTCCATGGGTCTTTTCTGCAGTCACCGTCGTCGACACGTGTGATCAGATATCATATTGAAGAGACAGAGT
GATATATAAAACTGCTAACTCCTAAAAAACCGCCACCATGGAGACCATACGGCAACTGGTCTCCGGATAA
CGGTGCTTTGCAACGGATCCAGATCTGCTGTGCCTTCTAGTTGCCAGCCATCTGTTGTTTGCCCCTCCCC
CGTGCCTTCCTTGACCCTGGAAGGTGCCACTCCCACTGTCCTTTCCTAATAAAATGAGGAAATTGCATCG
CATTGTCTGAGTAGGTGTCATTCTATTCTGGGGGGTGGGGTGGGGCAGGACAGCAAGGGGGAGGATTGGG
AAGACAATAGCAGGCATGCTGGGGATGCGGTGGGCTCTATGGCGCTGAGCAATAACTATCATAACCTACG
G
Features (pLannotate 1.2.2; 13 found; start..end, strand, type, name):
     31..80      +  CDS            SET1 (fragment): solubility-enhancement tag derived from T7 phage gene 10B
    174..276     +  promoter       cat promoter: promoter of the E. coli cat gene encoding chloramphenicol acetyltransferase
    277..933     +  CDS            cat: CAT_ECOLX - Experimental evidence at protein level: Swiss-Prot protein existence level 1. This enzyme is an effector of chloramphenicol resistance in bacteria. From Escherichia coli. This protein is used as a marker in many commonly used cloning vectors, such as pACYC184.
   1209..1322    -  CDS            tnpA (fragment): TN5P_ECOLX - Also known as tnp. Experimental evidence at protein level: Swiss-Prot protein existence level 1. Mediates transposition of transposon Tn5 by a 'cut and paste' mechanism. First, the monomeric transposase binds the 19 bp inverted DNA repeats flanking the transposon. Then, dimerization of the DNA- bound transposase creates a synaptic DNA complex. After nicking of the first DNA strand, excision of the transposon proceeds through a series of intermediates. The transposase then mediates the insertion of the transposon at a new site by strand transfer. The activity of the wild- type tran
   1331..1687    -  rep_origin     R6K γ ori: γ replication origin from E. coli plasmid R6K; requires the R6K initiator protein pi for replication
   1740..1773    +  protein_bind   loxP: Cre-mediated recombination occurs in the 8-bp core sequence (GCATACAT). Cre recombinase
   1867..1932    +  misc_feature   bom (fragment): basis of mobility region from pBR322
   2018..2397    +  enhancer       CMV enhancer: human cytomegalovirus immediate early enhancer
   2470..2487    -  promoter       CMV promoter (fragment): human cytomegalovirus (CMV) immediate early promoter
   2550..2601    +  promoter       CMVd2 promoter: truncated human cytomegalovirus (CMV) immediate early promoter that yields moderately reduced expression relative to the full-length promoter
   2690..2917    +  LTR            5' LTR (truncated) (fragment): truncated 5' long terminal repeat (LTR) from human T-cell leukemia virus (HTLV) type 1
   2921..3031    +  intron         CMV intron (fragment): modified intron A from human cytomegalovirus
   3178..3402    +  polyA_signal   bGH poly(A) signal: bovine growth hormone polyadenylation signal
