[The description below was written by a language model from this plasmid's Addgene catalogue record and pLannotate feature annotations shown in this document.]
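Description:
pD(P+T)_CMV is a small (about 3.4 kb) Golden Gate donor plasmid from the 4G-cloning system, a modular assembly scheme for building expression constructs for multisubunit protein complexes in different hosts. Built on the pD backbone, it supplies the promoter-plus-terminator module for mammalian expression and adds no tag to the gene it is combined with. The plasmid replicates from the R6K γ origin, which works only when the π initiator protein is supplied in trans. It is therefore maintained in pir-expressing E. coli such as Pir1, whose pir-116 allele gives high copy number. Selection is by chloramphenicol, through a cat gene driven by its native promoter. This conditional origin is commonly used so that donor plasmids cannot persist in ordinary cloning strains after an assembly reaction, although the record does not spell this out.

The synthetic payload, installed by Gibson cloning, consists of the human cytomegalovirus immediate-early enhancer and promoter region. It is followed by sequences annotated as a truncated HTLV-1 5' LTR fragment and part of a modified CMV intron A, elements often placed in 5' leaders to boost expression. Downstream lies the bovine growth hormone polyadenylation signal. The short gap between the leader elements and the poly(A) signal is presumably where a coding sequence is joined during assembly, but the type IIS sites are not annotated. A single loxP site sits between the origin and the expression module and could allow Cre-mediated fusion with other loxP-bearing plasmids, though the record does not state its role. Short matches to a T7 gene 10B solubility tag, Tn5 transposase and the pBR322 bom region are fragments, probably backbone remnants or incidental annotation hits rather than functional parts.
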