Addgene plasmid #223860: pD(P+T)_CMV
Purpose: 4G-cloning donor for mammalian promoter and terminator, no tag added
Depositing lab: Stephan Gruber. Depositing organization: Universite de Lausanne (UNIL). Publication: 4G cloning: rapid gene assembly for expression of multisubunit protein complexes in diverse hosts. Taschner M, Dickinson JB, Roisne-Hamelin F, Gruber S. Life Sci Alliance. 2024 Dec 2;8(1):e202402899. doi: 10.26508/lsa.202402899. Print 2025 Jan. PubMed 39622624.
Backbone
  Vector backbone: pD
  Vector type: Golden-Gate Donor
Growth in bacteria
  Bacterial resistance: Chloramphenicol, 25 μg/mL
  Growth temperature: 37°C
  Growth strain: Pir1 ; strain contains pir-116 mutation for plasmid maintenance at high copy
  Copy number: High Copy
Gene/Insert
  Gene/Insert name: CMV promoter and bGH polyA
  Species: Synthetic
  Cloning method: Gibson Cloning
Terms and licenses: Academic/Nonprofit Terms; Industry Terms: Not Available to Industry
Depositor comments: Please visit https://doi.org/10.1101/2024.06.17.599261 for bioRxiv preprint.
How to cite: pD(P+T)_CMV was a gift from Stephan Gruber (Addgene plasmid # 223860 ; http://n2t.net/addgene:223860 ; RRID:Addgene_223860)
